>Addgene plasmid #33056 | pCMX-Gal4-TEAD1-E240A | addgene partial sequence | sequence record 41382 | Gal4N-term
GATGAGTGACTCTGCAGATAAGCCAATTGACAATGATGCAGAAGGGGTCTGGAGCCCCGACATCGAGCAA
AGCTTTCAGGAGGCCCTGGCTATCTATCCACCATGTGGGAGGAGGAAAATCATCTTATCAGACGAAGGCA
AAATGTATGGTAGGAATGAATTGATAGCCAGATACATCAAACTCAGGACAGGCAAGACGAGGACCAGAAA
ACAGGTGTCTAGTCACATTCAGGTTCTTGCCAGAAGGAAATCTCGTGATTTTCATTCCAAGCTAAAGGAT
CAGACTGCAAAGGATAAGGCCCTGCAGCACATGGCGGCCATGTCCTCAGCCCAGATCGTCTCGGCCACTG
CCATTCATAACAAGCTGGGGCTGCCTGGGATTCCACGCCCGACCTTCCCAGGGGCGCCGGGGTTCTGGCC
GGGAATGATTCAAACAGGGCAGCCAGGATCCTCACAAGACGTCAAGCCTTTTGTGCAGCAGGCCTACCCC
ATCCAGCCAGCGGTCACAGCCCCCATTCCAGGGTTTGAGCCTGCATCGGCCCCAGCTCCCTCAGTCCCTG
CCTGGCAAGGTCGCTCCATTGGCACAACCAAGCTTCGCCTGGTGGAATTTTCAGCTTTTCTCGAGCAGCA
GCGAGACCCAGACTCGTACAACAAACACCTCTTCGTGCACATTGGGCATGCCAACCATTCTTACAGTGAC
CCATTGCTTGCATCAGTGGACATTCGTCAGATTTATGACAAATTTCCTGAAAAGAAAGGTGGCTTAAAGG
AACTGTTTGGAAAGGGCCCTCAAAATGCCTTCTTCCTCGTAAAATTCTGGGCTGATTTAAACTGCAATAT
TCAAGATGATGCTGGGGCTTTTTATGGTGTAACCAGTCAGTACGAGAGTTCTGAAAATATGACAGTCACC
TGTTCCACCAAAGTT
