[The description below was written by a language model from this plasmid's Addgene catalogue record.]
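Description:
pCMX-Gal4-TEAD1-E240A is a mammalian expression plasmid built on the pCMX backbone (about 4.5 kb without the insert). It is propagated in E. coli under ampicillin selection. The record gives no feature table and lists the copy number as unknown, so the origin of replication, polyadenylation signal and other backbone elements are not documented. The promoter is also not stated, although the pCMX name suggests a CMV-driven vector. No mammalian selection marker is recorded, which fits use by transient transfection.

The insert is human TEAD1, a TEA-domain transcription factor also known as TEF-1. It carries a single glutamate-to-alanine substitution at position 240 and is fused at its N-terminus to Gal4. In fusions of this kind the Gal4 portion normally supplies a heterologous DNA-binding domain that directs the protein to UAS sites. Transcriptional output can then be read from a co-transfected Gal4-responsive reporter, independently of endogenous TEAD binding sites. The record does not say whether full-length TEAD1 or only a fragment is fused, nor which Gal4 residues are included.

The plasmid comes from a structural study of the YAP–TEAD complex. The E240A mutant was therefore most likely made to test whether this residue contributes to the interaction with the coactivator YAP, and so to YAP-dependent transcriptional activation. Its activity would typically be compared with a wild-type Gal4-TEAD1 construct in reporter or binding assays. The record does not state the effect of the mutation.
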