Addgene plasmid #33056: pCMX-Gal4-TEAD1-E240A
Depositing lab: Kunliang Guan. Depositing organization: University of California, San Diego (UCSD). Publication: Structural insights into the YAP and TEAD complex. Li Z, Zhao B, Wang P, Chen F, Dong Z, Yang H, Guan KL, Xu Y. Genes Dev. 2010 Feb 1;24(3):235-40. 10.1101/gad.1865810 PubMed 20123905.
Backbone
  Vector backbone: pCMX
  Backbone size w/o insert (bp): 4500
  Vector type: Mammalian Expression
Growth in bacteria
  Bacterial resistance: Ampicillin, 100 μg/mL
  Growth temperature: 37°C
  Growth strain: DH5alpha
  Copy number: Unknown
Gene/Insert
  Gene/Insert name: TEAD1
  Species: H. sapiens (human)
  Mutation: E240A
  Entrez Gene: TEAD1 (a.k.a. AA, NTEF-1, REF1, TCF-13, TCF13, TEAD-1, TEF-1)
  Tag / fusion protein: Gal4 (N terminal on insert)
Terms and licenses: Academic/Nonprofit Terms; Industry Terms: Not Available to Industry
How to cite: pCMX-Gal4-TEAD1-E240A was a gift from Kunliang Guan (Addgene plasmid # 33056 ; http://n2t.net/addgene:33056 ; RRID:Addgene_33056)
